Addgene plasmid #206350: AAV-Best1-C.Txnip(C247S_LL351-352AA)
Purpose: AAV plasmid expressing deltion and mutant TXNIP in retinal pigment epithelium
Depositing lab: Connie Cepko. Depositing organization: Harvard Medical School. Publication: Txnip deletions and missense alleles prolong the survival of cones in a retinitis pigmentosa mouse model. Xue Y, Zhou Y, Cepko CL. Elife. 2024 May 10;12:RP90749. doi: 10.7554/eLife.90749. PubMed 38727583.
Backbone
  Vector backbone: pAAV-Best1-WPRE-bGH
  Vector type: AAV
Growth in bacteria
  Bacterial resistance: Ampicillin, 100 μg/mL
  Growth temperature: 37°C
  Growth strain: NEB Stable
  Copy number: Unknown
Gene/Insert
  Gene/Insert name: Txnip (alt names: VDUP1; ARRDC6)
  Species: M. musculus (mouse)
  Insert size (bp): 750
  Mutation: C terminal half (149-397aa), C247S and LL351&352AA
  GenBank ID: NM_001009935.2
  Entrez Gene: Txnip (a.k.a. 1200008J08Rik, Hyplip1, THIF, Tbp-2, VDUP1)
  Promoter: human Best1
  Cloning method: Gibson Cloning
  Sequencing primers: 5′ CTCTCCACAGGTGTCCAGGCatgCTAGTGGATGTCAATACCCC; 3′ ccagaggttgattGGATCCACTACTGCACGTTGTTGTTGT
Terms and licenses: Academic/Nonprofit Terms; Industry Terms: Not Available to Industry
How to cite: AAV-Best1-C.Txnip(C247S_LL351-352AA) was a gift from Connie Cepko (Addgene plasmid # 206350 ; http://n2t.net/addgene:206350 ; RRID:Addgene_206350)
