[The description below was written by a language model from this plasmid's Addgene catalogue record and pLannotate feature annotations shown in this document.]
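Description:
AAV-Best1-C.Txnip(C247S_LL351-352AA) is an adeno-associated virus transfer plasmid of about 5.5 kb, built on the pAAV-Best1-WPRE-bGH backbone. It delivers a truncated, mutated form of mouse thioredoxin-interacting protein (Txnip, also called VDUP1 or ARRDC6) to the retinal pigment epithelium. In bacteria it is maintained through a high-copy ColE1/pUC-type origin and selected with ampicillin via the β-lactamase gene. The backbone also carries an f1 phage origin and remnants of the lac region (lacI and lacZα fragments, lac promoter and operator), which play no part in the payload. The listed propagation strain is a recombination-deficient one, a common choice for keeping ITR repeats stable.

The expression cassette sits between two AAV2 inverted terminal repeats, both annotated as fragments. These repeats are the cis elements needed for replication and packaging of the intervening DNA into AAV particles. According to the catalogue entry, transcription is driven by the human Best1 promoter, which restricts expression to the retinal pigment epithelium. This promoter is not annotated in the feature table, but it presumably lies in the unannotated stretch between the left ITR and the chimeric β-globin/immunoglobulin intron that precedes the coding sequence.

The insert of roughly 750 bp encodes only the C-terminal half of Txnip (residues 149–397) and carries the C247S substitution together with the LL351/352AA double substitution. A WPRE follows to enhance transcript stability and expression, and a bovine growth hormone polyadenylation signal terminates the message. No epitope tag or reporter is annotated. The plasmid comes from a study testing Txnip deletion and missense alleles for their ability to prolong cone photoreceptor survival in a mouse model of retinitis pigmentosa.
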