Features (pLannotate 1.2.2; 15 found; start..end, strand, type, name):
      2..94      +  CDS            lacI (fragment): lac repressor; lacI; The lac repressor binds to the lac operator to inhibit transcription in E. coli. This inhibition can be relieved by adding lactose or isopropyl-β-D-thiogalactopyranoside (IPTG).
    107..128     +  protein_bind   CAP binding site: CAP binding activates transcription in the presence of cAMP. E. coli catabolite activator protein
    143..173     +  promoter       lac promoter: promoter for the E. coli lac operon
    181..197     +  protein_bind   lac operator: The lac repressor binds to the lac operator to inhibit transcription in E. coli. This inhibition can be relieved by adding lactose or isopropyl-β-D-thiogalactopyranoside (IPTG). lac repressor encoded by lacI
    258..388     -  repeat_region  AAV2 ITR (fragment): inverted terminal repeat of adeno-associated virus serotype 2 inverted
   1084..1216    +  intron         chimeric intron: chimera between introns from human β-globin and immunoglobulin heavy chain genes
   1230..1976    +  CDS            Txnip (fragment): TXNIP_MOUSE - Also known as Vdup1. Experimental evidence at protein level: Swiss-Prot protein existence level 1. May act as an oxidative stress mediator by inhibiting thioredoxin activity or by limiting its bioavailability. Interacts with COPS5 and restores COPS5-induced suppression of CDKN1B stability, blocking the COPS5-mediated translocation of CDKN1B from the nucleus to the cytoplasm. Inhibits the proteasomal degradation of DDIT4, and thereby contributes to the inhibition of the mammalian target of rapamycin complex 1 (mTORC1) (By similarity). Functions as a transcriptional repressor, poss
   1987..2528    +  misc_feature   WPRE (fragment): woodchuck hepatitis virus posttranscriptional regulatory element
   2542..2749    +  polyA_signal   bGH poly(A) signal: bovine growth hormone polyadenylation signal
   2837..2967    +  repeat_region  AAV2 ITR (fragment): inverted terminal repeat of adeno-associated virus serotype 2 inverted
   2981..3138    +  CDS            lacZα (fragment): LacZα fragment of β-galactosidase; lacZ fragment
   3143..3571    +  rep_origin     f1 ori (sequence partly withheld): f1 bacteriophage origin of replication; arrow indicates direction of (+) strand synthesis
   3624..3728    +  promoter       AmpR promoter: bla
   3729..4589    +  CDS            AmpR: β-lactamase; bla; confers resistance to ampicillin, carbenicillin, and related antibiotics
   4760..5348    +  rep_origin     ori: high-copy-number ColE1/pMB1/pBR322/pUC origin of replication
>Addgene plasmid #206350 | AAV-Best1-C.Txnip(C247S_LL351-352AA) | addgene full sequence | sequence record 405789 | Addgene NGS Result
AGCGCCCAATACGCAAACCGCCTCTCCCCGCGCGTTGGCCGATTCATTAATGCAGCTGGCACGACAGGTT
TCCCGACTGGAAAGCGGGCAGTGAGCGCAACGCAATTAATGTGAGTTAGCTCACTCATTAGGCACCCCAG
GCTTTACACTTTATGCTTCCGGCTCGTATGTTGTGTGGAATTGTGAGCGGATAACAATTTCACACAGGAA
ACAGCTATGACCATGATTACGCCAGATTTAATTAAGGCCTTAATTAGGCTGCGCGCTCGCTCGCTCACTG
AGGCCGCCCGGGCAAAGCCCGGGCGTCGGGCGACCTTTGGTCGCCCGGCCTCAGTGAGCGAGCGAGCGCG
CAGAGAGGGAGTGGCCAACTCCATCACTAGGGGTTCCTTGTAGTTAATGATTAACCCGCCATGCTACTTA
TCTACGTAGCCATGCTCTAGGAAGATCGGAATTCGCCCTTAAGCTAGCTCCTTTTCAGATAAGGGCACTG
AGGCTGAGAGAGGAGCTGAAACCTACCCGGGGTCACCACACACAGGTGGCAAGGCTGGGACCAGAAACCA
GGACTGTTGACTGCAGCCCGGTATTCATTCTTTCCATAGCCCACAGGGCTGTCAAAGACCCCAGGGCCTA
GTCAGAGGCTCCTCCTTCCTGGAGAGTTCCTGGCACAGAAGTTGAAGCTCAGCACAGCCCCCTAACCCCC
AACTCTCTCTGCAAGGCCTCAGGGGTCAGAACACTGGTGGAGCAGATCCTTTAGCCTCTGGATTTTAGGG
CCATGGTAGAGGGGGTGTTGCCCTAAATTCCAGCCCTGGTCTCAGCCCAACACCCTCCAAGAAGAAATTA
GAGGGGCCATGGCCAGGCTGTGCTAGCCGTTGCTTCTGAGCAGATTACAAGAAGGGACTAAGACAAGGAC
TCCTTTGTGGAGGTCCTGGCTTAGGGAGTCAAGTGACGGCGGCTCAGCACTCACGTGGGCAGTGCCAGCC
TCTAAGAGTGGGCAGGGGCACTGGCCACAGAGTCCCAGGGAGTCCCACCAGCCTAGTCGCCAGACCCAGA
TCCTGCAGAAGTTGGTCGTGAGGCACTGGGCAGGTAAGTATCAAGGTTACAAGACAGGTTTAAGGAGACC
AATAGAAACTGGGCTTGTCGAGACAGAGAAGACTCTTGCGTTTCTGATAGGCACCTATTGGTCTTACTGA
CATCCACTTTGCCTTTCTCTCCACAGGTGTCCAGGCATGCTAGTGGATGTCAATACCCCTGACTTAATGG
CACCAGTGTCTGCCAAAAAGGAGAAGAAAGTTTCCTGCATGTTCATTCCTGATGGACGTGTGTCAGTCTC
TGCTCGAATTGACCGAAAAGGATTCTGTGAAGGTGATGACATCTCCATCCATGCTGACTTTGAGAACACG
TGTTCCCGAATCGTGGTCCCCAAAGCGGCTATTGTGGCCCGACACACTTACCTTGCCAATGGCCAGACCA
AAGTGTTCACTCAGAAGCTGTCCTCGGTCAGAGGCAATCACATTATCTCAGGGACTAGCGCATCGTGGCG
TGGCAAGAGCCTCAGAGTGCAGAAGATCAGACCATCCATCCTGGGCTGCAACATCCTCAAAGTCGAATAC
TCCTTGCTGATCTACGTCAGTGTCCCTGGCTCCAAGAAAGTCATCCTTGATCTGCCCCTAGTGATTGGCA
GCAGGTCTGGTCTGAGCAGCCGGACATCCAGCATGGCCAGCCGGACGAGCTCTGAGATGAGCTGGATAGA
CCTAAACATCCCAGATACCCCAGAAGCTCCTCCTTGCTATATGGACATCATTCCTGAAGATCACAGACTA
GAGAGCCCCACCACCCCTGCAGCAGACGATGTGGACGACTCTCAAGACAGCCCTATCTTTATGTACGCCC
CTGAGTTCCAGTTCATGCCCCCACCCACTTACACTGAGGTGGATCCGTGCGTCCTTAACAACAACAACAA
CAACAACAACGTGCAGTAGTGGATCCAATCAACCTCTGGATTACAAAATTTGTGAAAGATTGACTGGTAT
TCTTAACTATGTTGCTCCTTTTACGCTATGTGGATACGCTGCTTTAATGCCTTTGTATCATGCTATTGCT
TCCCGTATGGCTTTCATTTTCTCCTCCTTGTATAAATCCTGGTTGCTGTCTCTTTATGAGGAGTTGTGGC
CCGTTGTCAGGCAACGTGGCGTGGTGTGCACTGTGTTTGCTGACGCAACCCCCACTGGTTGGGGCATTGC
CACCACCTGTCAGCTCCTTTCCGGGACTTTCGCTTTCCCCCTCCCTATTGCCACGGCGGAACTCATCGCC
GCCTGCCTTGCCCGCTGCTGGACAGGGGCTCGGCTGTTGGGCACTGACAATTCCGTGGTGTTGTCGGGGA
AATCATCGTCCTTTCCTTGGCTGCTCGCCTGTGTTGCCACCTGGATTCTGCGCGGGACGTCCTTCTGCTA
CGTCCCTTCGGCCCTCAATCCAGCGGACCTTCCTTCCCGCGGCCTGCTGCCGGCTCTGCGGCCTCTTCCG
CGTCTTCGAGATCTGCCTCGACTGTGCCTTCTAGTTGCCAGCCATCTGTTGTTTGCCCCTCCCCCGTGCC
TTCCTTGACCCTGGAAGGTGCCACTCCCACTGTCCTTTCCTAATAAAATGAGGAAATTGCATCGCATTGT
CTGAGTAGGTGTCATTCTATTCTGGGGGGTGGGGTGGGGCAGGACAGCAAGGGGGAGGATTGGGAAGACA
ATAGCAGGCATGCTGGGGACTCGAGTTAAGGGCGAATTCCCGATAAGGATCTTCCTAGAGCATGGCTACG
TAGATAAGTAGCATGGCGGGTTAATCATTAACTACAAGGAACCCCTAGTGATGGAGTTGGCCACTCCCTC
TCTGCGCGCTCGCTCGCTCACTGAGGCCGGGCGACCAAAGGTCGCCCGACGCCCGGGCTTTGCCCGGGCG
GCCTCAGTGAGCGAGCGAGCGCGCAGCCTTAATTAACCTAATTCACTGGCCGTCGTTTTACAACGTCGTG
ACTGGGAAAACCCTGGCGTTACCCAACTTAATCGCCTTGCAGCACATCCCCCTTTCGCCAGCTGGCGTAA
TAGCGAAGAGGCCCGCACCGATCGCCCTTCCCAACAGTTGCGCAGCCTGAATGGCGAATGGG
[124 nt withheld, positions 3143-3266]
C
[91 nt withheld, positions 3268-3358]
A
[49 nt withheld, positions 3360-3408]
CCTTTGACGTTGGAGTCCACGTTCTTT
[37 nt withheld, positions 3436-3472]
ACCCTATCTCGGTCTATTCTTTTGATTTATAAGGGATTTTGCCGATTTCGGCCTATTGGTTAAAAAATGA
GCTGATTTAACAAAAATTTAACGCGAATTTTAACAAAATATTAACGCTTACAATTTAGGTGGCACTTTTC
GGGGAAATGTGCGCGGAACCCCTATTTGTTTATTTTTCTAAATACATTCAAATATGTATCCGCTCATGAG
ACAATAACCCTGATAAATGCTTCAATAATATTGAAAAAGGAAGAGTATGAGTATTCAACATTTCCGTGTC
GCCCTTATTCCCTTTTTTGCGGCATTTTGCCTTCCTGTTTTTGCTCACCCAGAAACGCTGGTGAAAGTAA
AAGATGCTGAAGATCAGTTGGGTGCACGAGTGGGTTACATCGAACTGGATCTCAACAGCGGTAAGATCCT
TGAGAGTTTTCGCCCCGAAGAACGTTTTCCAATGATGAGCACTTTTAAAGTTCTGCTATGTGGCGCGGTA
TTATCCCGTATTGACGCCGGGCAAGAGCAACTCGGTCGCCGCATACACTATTCTCAGAATGACTTGGTTG
AGTACTCACCAGTCACAGAAAAGCATCTTACGGATGGCATGACAGTAAGAGAATTATGCAGTGCTGCCAT
AACCATGAGTGATAACACTGCGGCCAACTTACTTCTGACAACGATCGGAGGACCGAAGGAGCTAACCGCT
TTTTTGCACAACATGGGGGATCATGTAACTCGCCTTGATCGTTGGGAACCGGAGCTGAATGAAGCCATAC
CAAACGACGAGCGTGACACCACGATGCCTGTAGCAATGGCAACAACGTTGCGCAAACTATTAACTGGCGA
ACTACTTACTCTAGCTTCCCGGCAACAATTAATAGACTGGATGGAGGCGGATAAAGTTGCAGGACCACTT
CTGCGCTCGGCCCTTCCGGCTGGCTGGTTTATTGCTGATAAATCTGGAGCCGGTGAGCGTGGGTCTCGCG
GTATCATTGCAGCACTGGGGCCAGATGGTAAGCCCTCCCGTATCGTAGTTATCTACACGACGGGGAGTCA
GGCAACTATGGATGAACGAAATAGACAGATCGCTGAGATAGGTGCCTCACTGATTAAGCATTGGTAACTG
TCAGACCAAGTTTACTCATATATACTTTAGATTGATTTAAAACTTCATTTTTAATTTAAAAGGATCTAGG
TGAAGATCCTTTTTGATAATCTCATGACCAAAATCCCTTAACGTGAGTTTTCGTTCCACTGAGCGTCAGA
CCCCGTAGAAAAGATCAAAGGATCTTCTTGAGATCCTTTTTTTCTGCGCGTAATCTGCTGCTTGCAAACA
AAAAAACCACCGCTACCAGCGGTGGTTTGTTTGCCGGATCAAGAGCTACCAACTCTTTTTCCGAAGGTAA
CTGGCTTCAGCAGAGCGCAGATACCAAATACTGTTCTTCTAGTGTAGCCGTAGTTAGGCCACCACTTCAA
GAACTCTGTAGCACCGCCTACATACCTCGCTCTGCTAATCCTGTTACCAGTGGCTGCTGCCAGTGGCGAT
AAGTCGTGTCTTACCGGGTTGGACTCAAGACGATAGTTACCGGATAAGGCGCAGCGGTCGGGCTGAACGG
GGGGTTCGTGCACACAGCCCAGCTTGGAGCGAACGACCTACACCGAACTGAGATACCTACAGCGTGAGCT
ATGAGAAAGCGCCACGCTTCCCGAAGGGAGAAAGGCGGACAGGTATCCGGTAAGCGGCAGGGTCGGAACA
GGAGAGCGCACGAGGGAGCTTCCAGGGGGAAACGCCTGGTATCTTTATAGTCCTGTCGGGTTTCGCCACC
TCTGACTTGAGCGTCGATTTTTGTGATGCTCGTCAGGGGGGCGGAGCCTATGGAAAAACGCCAGCAACGC
GGCCTTTTTACGGTTCCTGGCCTTTTGCTGGCCTTTTGCTCACATGTTCTTTCCTGCGTTATCCCCTGAT
TCTGTGGATAACCGTATTACCGCCTTTGAGTGAGCTGATACCGCTCGCCGCAGCCGAACGACCGAGCGCA
GCGAGTCAGTGAGCGAGGAAGCGGAAG
